Addgene plasmid #29216: pEMS1420
Purpose: Expression of the eGFP reporter gene was not detected in the brain and eye.
Depositing lab: Elizabeth Simpson. Depositing organization: University of British Columbia. Publication: A regulatory toolbox of MiniPromoters to drive selective expression in the brain. Portales-Casamar E, Swanson DJ, Liu L, de Leeuw CN, Banks KG, Ho Sui SJ, Fulton DL, Ali J, Amirabbasi M, Arenillas DJ, Babyak N, Black SF, Bonaguro RJ, Brauer E, Candido TR, Castellarin M, Chen J, Chen Y, Cheng JC, Chopra V, Docking TR, Dreolini L, D'Souza CA, Flynn EK, Glenn R, Hatakka K, Hearty TG, Imanian B, Jiang S, Khorasan-zadeh S, Komljenovic I, Laprise S, Liao NY, Lim JS, Lithwick S, Liu F, Liu J, Lu M, McConechy M, McLeod AJ, Milisavljevic M, Mis J, O'Connor K, Palma B, Palmquist DL, Schmouth JF, Swanson MI, Tam B, Ticoll A, Turner JL, Varhol R, Vermeulen J, Watkins RF, Wilson G, Wong BK, Wong SH, Wong TY, Yang GS, Ypsilanti AR, Jones SJ, Holt RA, Goldowitz D, Wasserman WW, Simpson EM. Proc Natl Acad Sci U S A. 2010 Sep 21. 107(38):16589-94. 10.1073/pnas.1009158107 PubMed 20807748.
Backbone
  Vector backbone: pEMS1306
  Backbone size w/o insert (bp): 16454
  Vector type: Pleiades Promoter Project [sic, Pleaides Plieades]
Growth in bacteria
  Bacterial resistance: Ampicillin, 100 μg/mL
  Growth temperature: 37°C
  Growth strain: DH5alpha
  Growth instructions: DH10B
  Copy number: High Copy
Gene/Insert
  Gene/Insert name: Ple228 (alt names: THY1; Thy-1 membrane glycoprotein precursor)
  Species: H. sapiens (human)
  Insert size (bp): 1274
  Entrez Gene: THY1 (a.k.a. CD90, CDw90)
  Tag / fusion protein: EGFP-NLS (C terminal on backbone)
  Cloning method: Restriction Enzyme; 5′ cloning site SacI (unknown if destroyed); 3′ cloning site MluI (unknown if destroyed)
  Sequencing primers: 5′ Unknown
Terms and licenses: Academic/Nonprofit Terms; Industry Terms: Not Available to Industry
How to cite: pEMS1420 was a gift from Elizabeth Simpson (Addgene plasmid # 29216 ; http://n2t.net/addgene:29216 ; RRID:Addgene_29216)
