[The description below was written by a language model from this plasmid's Addgene catalogue record.]
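Description:
pEMS1420 is a plasmid from the Pleiades Promoter Project, a collection built to test compact human regulatory sequences ("MiniPromoters") for their ability to drive selective expression in the brain. It is built on the large pEMS1306 backbone (about 16.5 kb without insert). It is maintained in E. coli as a high-copy plasmid under ampicillin selection. No feature table accompanies the record, so the replication origin and other backbone elements, including any sequences used for delivery or integration into the mouse genome, are not described and cannot be detailed here.

The insert is Ple228, a 1,274 bp MiniPromoter derived from the human THY1 gene (Thy-1 membrane glycoprotein, also known as CD90), cloned between SacI and MluI sites. Although the catalogue lists EGFP-NLS as a C-terminal "tag" on the backbone, the insert is a regulatory element rather than a coding sequence. The arrangement is therefore best read as Ple228 sitting upstream of a backbone-encoded EGFP reporter that carries a nuclear localisation signal. The signal concentrates fluorescence in the nuclei of expressing cells, which makes them easier to identify and count.

The construct was intended to test whether this THY1-based MiniPromoter could reproduce region- or cell-type-specific expression in the nervous system. The recorded outcome is negative, since eGFP reporter expression was not detected in the brain or eye. pEMS1420 therefore serves mainly as a documented non-expressing design, useful as a reference when refining THY1 regulatory elements or comparing against other MiniPromoters in the same series.
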