>Addgene plasmid #29216 | pEMS1420 | addgene partial sequence | sequence record 39599 | EGFP-N 5'-CGTCGCCGTCCAGCTCGACCAG-3'
ACCATGGTGGCGGAAGTTCCTATACCTTTTGAAGAATAGGAACTTCGGCGCGCCACGCGTCTGCTGCAGC
CTCCTCCAGACGCGCCGCCGCCTCCGGTTGCTGCACCCAGCTCGGAGCCCGCAGTTTTCACCGGGGATGG
AGGAGAGGGGGAGCGGGGAGCCGGGGGCTCAGCCAATCAGAGGCGGAGATTGGGGGAGAAAGGACGGCAG
GGTGGGGTGGGGGGTGGGGAAGGAAGAGAAGGCGGTCCCGCATTGGTGTGAGAGTGGCAGGTTGCGGCGG
AAGGGGGCCCTCACCCTGTGGCTGGCAGGCCTGGCCAGGGACGGGAGGGTTCGGGACCCCGGGGATCAGG
GTGCGGCAGCCCAAAGAACATTATCCTCCTCCCTGAGCCCCGCAATGGTTGTTCCCCTTTTAAGGCTTTA
ACCCTTTCTTCTGACCTATTCTTCAGGAGTCTGTGGGAAAACCAAAGTGTAAGAGGTGCAGGATGCAGGC
CGGGAGCGCCCACGCCTCCACATTTCCTTTTCAGCTGGAGCCCACCTCCTCCGGAGCCTCCAGTGAGAAG
TTTTGGAATATTCCA
