>Addgene plasmid #29216 | pEMS1420 | addgene partial sequence | sequence record 39753 | pEMS1307-fwd 5'-ccgcacgtctaagaaaccat-3'
CACGAGGCCCTTTCGTCTTCAAGAATTAATTCCGATCATATTCAATAACCCTTAATGAATTCGAGCTCAG
GACAGCCTGTGGGTCTACATTCCACCCAGACGTCCCCAAACCCAGCTCGCAGAGGCGGGGAGGAGGACGG
ATGAAACTGCGGGGAGAGGATGGAGGATGGCGAGCTAGAGGGAATCTGCCGGGTGACCTCGCGGCGGGCT
GGGTGCGGGGCACCGGAGGAGAAGGAAGCCGCAGTGCCGCAGGCGGGGACTGGGTGGAAGGCGGGCGGAC
GGGGGAGGGGAGAGCTGGAAAAGGATGAGAGAGGGGGAAGGGGGACTCATTTGGGAAAGGAGAGGATTGG
AATACGTGAGCAAGAGGAATGGCTCACCCTTGAGAGCTGGGGTCCATAGCCCAGGTCAGTTCTCCAGCTC
TCCCACTTACCAGCCAAGACAGGAGGTGAGGATTGAGATGGGATGAACCCAGCAGGCGGCCATGGGTT
